>Addgene plasmid #182297 | CMV-H2B-mScarlet-I | addgene full sequence | sequence record 359747 | Addgene NGS Result
GCCTCTGCATAAATAAAAAAAATTAGTCAGCCATGGGGCGGAGAATGGGCGGAACTGGGCGGAGTTAGGG
GCGGGATGGGCGGAGTTAGGGGCGGGACTATGGTTGCTGACTAATTGAGATGCATGCTTTGCATACTTCT
GCCTGCTGGGGAGCCTGGGGACTTTCCACACCTGGTTGCTGACTAATTGAGATGCATGCTTTGCATACTT
CTGCCTGCTGGGGAGCCTGGGGACTTTCCACACCCTAACTGACACACATTCCACAGCTGGTTCTTTCCGC
CTCAGGACTCTTCCTTTTTCAATATTATTGAAGCATTTATCAGGGTTATTGTCTCATGAGCGGATACATA
TTTGAATGTATTTAGAAAAATAAACAAATAGGGGTTCCGCGCACATTTCCCCGAAAAGTGCCACCTG
[124 nt withheld, positions 418-541]
C
[91 nt withheld, positions 543-633]
A
[49 nt withheld, positions 635-683]
CCTTTGACGTTGGAGTCCACGTTCTTT
[37 nt withheld, positions 711-747]
ACCCTATCTCGGTCTATTCTTTTGATTTATAAGGGATTTTGCCGATTTCGGCCTATTGGTTAAAAAATGA
GCTGATTTAACAAAAATTTAACGCGAATTTTAACAAAATATTAACGCTTACAATTTACGCCTTAAGATAC
ATTGATGAGTTTGGACAAACCACAACTAGAATGCAGTGAAAAAAATGCTTTATTTGTGAAATTTGTGATG
CTATTGCTTTATTTGTAACCATTATAAGCTGCAATAAACAAGTTAACAACAACAATTGCATTCATTTTAT
GTTTCAGGTTCAGGGGGAGGTGTGGGAGGTTTTTTAAAGCAAGTAAAACCTCTACAAATGTGGTATGGCT
GATTATGATCTAGAGTCGCGGCCGCTTTACTTGTACAGCTCGTCCATGCCGCCGGTGGAGTGGCGGCCCT
CGGAGCGTTCGTACTGTTCCACCACGGTGTAGTCCTCGTTGTGGGAGGTGATGTCCAACTTGCGGTCGAC
GTTGTAGGCGCCGGGCATCTGCACGGGCTTCTTGGCCTTGTAGGTGGTCTTGAAGTCCGCCAGGTAGCGG
CCGCCGTCCTTCAGGCGCAGGGCCATCTTAATGTCGCCCTTCAGCACGCCGTCCTCGGGGTACAACCGCT
CGGTGGACGCTTCCCAGCCCATTGTCTTCTTCTGCATTACGGGGCCGTCAGGAGGGAAGTTGGTGCCGCG
GAGCTTCACCTTGTAGATCAGGGTGCCGTCCTCCAGGGAGGTGTCCTGGGTCACGGTCACGGCGCCGCCG
TCCTCGAAGTTCATCACGCGCTCCCACTTGAAGCCCTCGGGGAAGGACTGCTTATAGTAGTCGGGGATGT
CGGCGGGGTGCTTGATGAAGGCCCTGGAGCCGTACATGAACTGAGGGGACAGGATGTCCCAGGAGAAGGG
CAGGGGGCCACCCTTGGTCACCTTCAGCTTGGCGGTCTGGGTGCCCTCGTAGGGGCGGCCCTCGCCCTCG
CCCTCGATCTCGAACTCGTGGCCGTTCATGGAGCCCTCCATGTGCACCTTGAACCGCATGAACTCCTTGA
TCACTGCCTCGCCCTTGCTCACCATGGTGGCGACCGGTGGATCCTTAGCGCTGGTGTACTTGGTGATGGC
CTTAGTACCCTCGGACACGGCGTGCTTGGCCAACTCCCCAGGCAGCAGCAGGCGCACGGCCGTCTGGATC
TCCCTGGAGGTGATGGTCGAGCGCTTGTTGTAATGCGCCAGGCGGGAAGCCTCACCTGCGATGCGCTCGA
AAATGTCGTTCACAAACGAATTCATGATGCCCATGGCCTTGGACGAAATGCCGGTGTCAGGGTGGACCTG
CTTCAGAACCTTGTACACATAGATGGAATAGCTCTCCTTGCGGCTGCGCTTGCGCTTCTTGCCGCCTTTC
TTCTGCGCCTTAGTCACCGCCTTCTTGGAGCCCTTTTTCGGGGCGGGAGCAGACTTCGCTGGCTCTGGCA
TGGTGGCGGTACCGTCGACTGCAGAATTCGAAGCTTGAGCTCGAGATCTGAGTCCGGTAGCGCTAGCGGA
TCTGACGGTTCACTAAACCAGCTCTGCTTATATAGACCTCCCACCGTACACGCCTACCGCCCATTTGCGT
CAATGGGGCGGAGTTGTTACGACATTTTGGAAAGTCCCGTTGATTTTGGTGCCAAAACAAACTCCCATTG
ACGTCAATGGGGTGGAGACTTGGAAATCCCCGTGAGTCAAACCGCTATCCACGCCCATTGATGTACTGCC
AAAACCGCATCACCATGGTAATAGCGATGACTAATACGTAGATGTACTGCCAAGTAGGAAAGTCCCATAA
GGTCATGTACTGGGCATAATGCCAGGCGGGCCATTTACCGTCATTGACGTCAATAGGGGGCGTACTTGGC
ATATGATACACTTGATGTACTGCCAAGTGGGCAGTTTACCGTAAATACTCCACCCATTGACGTCAATGGA
AAGTCCCTATTGGCGTTACTATGGGAACATACGTCATTATTGACGTCAATGGGCGGGGGTCGTTGGGCGG
TCAGCCAGGCGGGCCATTTACCGTAAGTTATGTAACGCGGAACTCCATATATGGGCTATGAACTAATGAC
CCCGTAATTGATTACTATTAATAACTAATGCATGGCGGTAATACGGTTATCCACAGAATCAGGGGATAAC
GCAGGAAAGAACATGTGAGCAAAAGGCCAGCAAAAGGCCAGGAACCGTAAAAAGGCCGCGTTGCTGGCGT
TTTTCCATAGGCTCCGCCCCCCTGACGAGCATCACAAAAATCGACGCTCAAGTCAGAGGTGGCGAAACCC
GACAGGACTATAAAGATACCAGGCGTTTCCCCCTGGAAGCTCCCTCGTGCGCTCTCCTGTTCCGACCCTG
CCGCTTACCGGATACCTGTCCGCCTTTCTCCCTTCGGGAAGCGTGGCGCTTTCTCATAGCTCACGCTGTA
GGTATCTCAGTTCGGTGTAGGTCGTTCGCTCCAAGCTGGGCTGTGTGCACGAACCCCCCGTTCAGCCCGA
CCGCTGCGCCTTATCCGGTAACTATCGTCTTGAGTCCAACCCGGTAAGACACGACTTATCGCCACTGGCA
GCAGCCACTGGTAACAGGATTAGCAGAGCGAGGTATGTAGGCGGTGCTACAGAGTTCTTGAAGTGGTGGC
CTAACTACGGCTACACTAGAAGAACAGTATTTGGTATCTGCGCTCTGCTGAAGCCAGTTACCTTCGGAAA
AAGAGTTGGTAGCTCTTGATCCGGCAAACAAACCACCGCTGGTAGCGGTGGTTTTTTTGTTTGCAAGCAG
CAGATTACGCGCAGAAAAAAAGGATCTCAAGAAGATCCTTTGATCTTTTCTACGGGGTCTGACGCTCAGT
GGAACGAAAACTCACGTTAAGGGATTTTGGTCATGAGATTATCAAAAAGGATCTTCACCTAGATCCTTTT
AAATTAAAAATGAAGTTTTAAATCAATCTAAAGTATATATGAGTAACCTGAGGCTATGGCAGGGCCTGCC
GCCCCGACGTTGGCTGCGAGCCCTGGGCCTTCACCCGAACTTGGGGGGTGGGGTGGGGAAAAGGAAGAAA
CGCGGGCGTATTGGCCCCAATGGGGTCTCGGTGGGGTATCGACAGAGTGCCAGCCCTGGGACCGAACCCC
GCGTTTATGAACAAACGACCCAACACCGTGCGTTTTATTCTGTCTTTTTATTGCCGTCATAGCGCGGGTT
CCTTCCGGTATTGTCTCCTTCCGTGTTTCAGTTAGCCTCCCCCTAGGGTGGGCGAAGAACTCCAGCATGA
GATCCCCGCGCTGGAGGATCATCCAGCCGGCGTCCCGGAAAACGATTCCGAAGCCCAACCTTTCATAGAA
GGCGGCGGTGGAATCGAAATCTCGTGATGGCAGGTTGGGCGTCGCTTGGTCGGTCATTTCGAACCCCAGA
GTCCCGCTCAGAAGAACTCGTCAAGAAGGCGATAGAAGGCGATGCGCTGCGAATCGGGAGCGGCGATACC
GTAAAGCACGAGGAAGCGGTCAGCCCATTCGCCGCCAAGCTCTTCAGCAATATCACGGGTAGCCAACGCT
ATGTCCTGATAGCGGTCCGCCACACCCAGCCGGCCACAGTCGATGAATCCAGAAAAGCGGCCATTTTCCA
CCATGATATTCGGCAAGCAGGCATCGCCATGGGTCACGACGAGATCCTCGCCGTCGGGCATGCTCGCCTT
GAGCCTGGCGAACAGTTCGGCTGGCGCGAGCCCCTGATGCTCTTCGTCCAGATCATCCTGATCGACAAGA
CCGGCTTCCATCCGAGTACGTGCTCGCTCGATGCGATGTTTCGCTTGGTGGTCGAATGGGCAGGTAGCCG
GATCAAGCGTATGCAGCCGCCGCATTGCATCAGCCATGATGGATACTTTCTCGGCAGGAGCAAGGTGAGA
TGACAGGAGATCCTGCCCCGGCACTTCGCCCAATAGCAGCCAGTCCCTTCCCGCTTCAGTGACAACGTCG
AGCACAGCTGCGCAAGGAACGCCCGTCGTGGCCAGCCACGATAGCCGCGCTGCCTCGTCTTGCAGTTCAT
TCAGGGCACCGGACAGGTCGGTCTTGACAAAAAGAACCGGGCGCCCCTGCGCTGACAGCCGGAACACGGC
GGCATCAGAGCAGCCGATTGTCTGTTGTGCCCAGTCATAGCCGAATAGCCTCTCCACCCAAGCGGCCGGA
GAACCTGCGTGCAATCCATCTTGTTCAATCATGCGAAACGATCCTCATCCTGTCTCTTGATCGATCTTTG
CAAAAGCCTAGGCCTCCAAAAAAGCCTCCTCACTACTTCTGGAATAGCTCAGAGGCCGAGGCGGCCTCG
Features (pLannotate 1.2.2; 15 found; start..end, strand, type, name):
    287..391     -  promoter       AmpR promoter: bla
    418..846     +  rep_origin     f1 ori (sequence partly withheld): f1 bacteriophage origin of replication; arrow indicates direction of (+) strand synthesis
    880..1001    -  polyA_signal   SV40 poly(A) signal: SV40 polyadenylation signal
   1024..1107    -  CDS            large T antigen (fragment): large T antigen from SV40 (simian virus 40)
   1127..1822    -  CDS            mScarlet-I: mScarlet-I is a basic (constitutively fluorescent) red fluorescent protein published in 2016, derived from synthetic construct. It is reported to be a rapidly-maturing monomer with moderate acid sensitivity.
   1841..2218    -  CDS            H2B: human histone H2B; HIST1H2BJ
   2223..2284    -  misc_feature   MCS (fragment): multiple cloning site
   2307..2510    -  promoter       CMV promoter: human cytomegalovirus (CMV) immediate early promoter
   2511..2814    -  enhancer       CMV enhancer: human cytomegalovirus immediate early enhancer
   2989..3577    -  rep_origin     ori: high-copy-number ColE1/pMB1/pBR322/pUC origin of replication
   3799..3815    +  polyA_signal   bGH poly(A) signal (fragment): bovine growth hormone polyadenylation signal
   3906..3953    -  polyA_signal   HSV TK poly(A) signal: herpes simplex virus thymidine kinase polyadenylation signal (Cole and Stacy, 1985)
   4012..4164    -  CDS            ble (fragment): BLE_KLEPN - Experimental evidence at protein level: Swiss-Prot protein existence level 1. Binding protein with a strong affinity to the bleomycin family of antibiotics. Binds to CL990; an antimitotic-antibiotic compound. From Klebsiella pneumoniae.
   4185..4979    -  CDS            NeoR/KanR: aminoglycoside phosphotransferase from Tn5; aph(3')-II (or nptII); confers resistance to neomycin, kanamycin, and G418 (Geneticin®)
   5014..285     -  promoter       SV40 promoter (across the origin): SV40 enhancer and early promoter
