[The description below was written by a language model from this plasmid's Addgene catalogue record and pLannotate feature annotations shown in this document.]
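Description:
CMV-H2B-mScarlet-I is a 5,086 bp mammalian expression plasmid that produces human histone H2B fused at its C terminus to the red fluorescent protein mScarlet-I, so that the fluorophore is incorporated into chromatin and marks nuclei. It was built from an existing H2B-GFP vector by removing the eGFP coding sequence and inserting the 696 bp synthetic mScarlet-I sequence between BamHI and MfeI sites; the record notes that part of the plasmid derives from another deposited mScarlet-I construct.

The expression cassette consists of the human cytomegalovirus immediate-early enhancer and promoter, a remnant of the multiple cloning site, the H2B coding sequence (annotated as HIST1H2BJ), mScarlet-I directly downstream, and an SV40 polyadenylation signal. A short SV40 large T antigen fragment annotated next to that signal is probably just part of the SV40-derived terminator region rather than a functional element. A second cassette places the Tn5 NeoR/KanR aminoglycoside phosphotransferase under tandem promoters: the bacterial bla (AmpR) promoter gives kanamycin resistance in E. coli, and the SV40 enhancer/early promoter gives G418 resistance in mammalian cells for stable line selection. This cassette ends in an HSV TK polyadenylation signal. The small ble and bGH poly(A) fragments annotated nearby appear to be partial matches with no stated role. Propagation in bacteria relies on a high-copy ColE1/pUC-type origin, and an f1 origin is also present.

The stated purpose is localization of mScarlet-I to histone 2B. The associated publication concerns fluorescent and secreted transcriptional reporters of aryl hydrocarbon receptor activity, but the record does not state what role this plasmid played in that work.
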