Addgene plasmid #182297: CMV-H2B-mScarlet-I
Purpose: Localization of mScarlet-I fluorescent protein to histone 2B
Depositing lab: Severine Degrelle & Thierry Fournier. Depositing organization: INSERM U1139, Physiopathologie et pharmacotoxicologie placentaire humaine. Publication: Novel fluorescent and secreted transcriptional reporters for quantifying activity of the xenobiotic sensor aryl hydrocarbon receptor (AHR). Degrelle SA, Ferecatu I, Fournier T. Environ Int. 2022 Sep 24;169:107545. doi: 10.1016/j.envint.2022.107545. PubMed 36179647.
Backbone
  Vector backbone: H2B-GFP
  Backbone manufacturer: Geoff Wahl Lab (Addgene #11680)
  Backbone size w/o insert (bp): 4390
  Total vector size (bp): 5086
  Modifications to backbone: eGFP sequence was removed and replaced by mScarlet-I
  Vector type: Mammalian Expression
  Selectable markers: Neomycin (select with G418)
Growth in bacteria
  Bacterial resistance: Kanamycin, 50 μg/mL
  Growth temperature: 37°C
  Growth strain: DH5alpha
  Copy number: High Copy
Gene/Insert
  Gene/Insert name: mScarlet-I
  Species: Synthetic
  Insert size (bp): 696
  Tag / fusion protein: mScarlet-I (C terminal on insert)
  Cloning method: Restriction Enzyme; 5′ cloning site BamHI (unknown if destroyed); 3′ cloning site MfeI (unknown if destroyed)
  Sequencing primers: 5′ TGAACCGTCAGATCCGCTAG; 3′ GGCTGATTATGATCTAGAGTCGC
Terms and licenses: Academic/Nonprofit Terms; Industry Terms: Not Available to Industry
Depositor comments: A portion of this plasmid was derived from a plasmid made by Gadella Lab (Addgene #85086)
How to cite: CMV-H2B-mScarlet-I was a gift from Severine Degrelle & Thierry Fournier (Addgene plasmid # 182297 ; http://n2t.net/addgene:182297 ; RRID:Addgene_182297)
