>Addgene plasmid #182297 | CMV-H2B-mScarlet-I | depositor partial sequence | sequence record 352709 | mScarlet-I_R
TTGTCGCTCGTCCATGCCGCCGGTGGAGTGGCGGCCCTCGGAGCGTTCGTACTGTTCCACCACGGTGTAG
TCCTCGTTGTGGGAGGTGATGTCCAACTTGCGGTCGACGTTGTAGGCGCCGGGCATCTGCACGGGCTTCT
TGGCCTTGTAGGTGGTCTTGAAGTCCGCCAGGTAGCGGCCGCCGTCCTTCAGGCGCAGGGCCATCTTAAT
GTCGCCCTTCAGCACGCCGTCCTCGGGGTACAACCGCTCGGTGGACGCTTCCCAGCCCATTGTCTTCTTC
TGCATTACGGGGCCGTCAGGAGGGAAGTTGGTGCCGCGGAGCTTCACCTTGTAGATCAGGGTGCCGTCCT
CCAGGGAGGTGTCCTGGGTCACGGTCACGGCGCCGCCGTCCTCGAAGTTCATCACGCGCTCCCACTTGAA
GCCCTCGGGGAAGGACTGCTTATAGTAGTCGGGGATGTCGGCGGGGTGCTTGATGAAGGCCCTGGAGCCG
TACATGAACTGAGGGGACAGGATGTCCCAGGAGAAGGGCAGGGGGCCACCCTTGGTCACCTTCAGCTTGG
CGGTCTGGGTGCCCTCGTAGGGGCGGCCCTCGCCCTCGCCCTCGATCTCGAACTCGTGGCCGTTCATGGA
GCCCTCCATGTGCACCTTGAACCGCATGAACTCCTTGATCACTGCCTCGCCCTTGCTCACCATGGTGGCG
ACCGGTGGATCCTTAGCGCTGGTGTACTTGGTGATGGCCTTAGTACCCTCGGACACGGCGTGCTTGGCCA
ACTCCCCAGGCAGCAGCAGGCGCACGGCCGTCTGGATCTCCCTGGAGGTGATGGTCGAGCGCTTGTTGTA
ATGCGCCAGGCGGGAAGCCTCACCTGCGATGCGCTCGAAAATGTCGTTCACAAACGAATTCATGATGCCC
ATGGCCTTGGACGAAATGCCGGTGTCAGGGTGGACCTGCTTCAGAACCTTGTACACATAGATGGAATAGC
TCTCCTTGCGGCTGCGCTTGCGCTTCTTGCCGCCTTTCTTCTGCGCCTTA
